Addgene plasmid #227204: G392A USP7 catalytic
Purpose: Expresses human USP7 Catalytic domain with a N-terminal cleavable 6His tag in E. coli
Depositing lab: Irina Bezsonova. Publication: Functional spectrum of USP7 pathogenic variants in Hao-Fountain syndrome: Insights into the enzyme's activity, stability, and allosteric modulation. Korchak EJ, Sharafi M, Jaen Maisonet I, Salazar-Chaparro A, Semenova IV, Khan H, O'Neil AL, Caro P, Schaaf CP, Buhrlage SJ, Bezsonova I. Proc Natl Acad Sci U S A. 2025 Sep 30;122(39):e2510252122. doi: 10.1073/pnas.2510252122. Epub 2025 Sep 22. PubMed 40982686.
Backbone
  Vector backbone: pET28a-LIC Vector (GenBank accession EF442785)
  Backbone manufacturer: Structural Genomics Consortium, Toronto
  Backbone size w/o insert (bp): 5306
  Vector type: Bacterial Expression
Growth in bacteria
  Bacterial resistance: Kanamycin, 50 μg/mL
  Growth temperature: 37°C
  Growth strain: DH5alpha
  Copy number: Low Copy
Gene/Insert
  Gene/Insert name: USP7 (Ubiquitin carboxyl-terminal hydrolase 7) (alt name: HAUSP)
  Species: H. sapiens (human)
  Insert size (bp): 1062
  Mutation: G392A; aa 207-560
  Entrez Gene: USP7 (a.k.a. C16DELp13.2, DEL16P13.2, HAFOUS, HAUSP, TEF1)
  Promoter: T7-promoter
  Tag / fusion protein: 6His (N terminal on insert)
  Cloning method: Gene Synthesis
  Sequencing primers: 5′ T7; 3′ T7-term
Terms and licenses: Academic/Nonprofit Terms; Industry Terms: Not Available to Industry
Depositor comments: USP7 Catalytic domain Hao-Fountain patient mutation G392A
How to cite: G392A USP7 catalytic was a gift from Irina Bezsonova (Addgene plasmid # 227204 ; http://n2t.net/addgene:227204 ; RRID:Addgene_227204)
