[The description below was written by a language model from this plasmid's Addgene catalogue record and pLannotate feature annotations shown in this document.]
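Description:
G392A USP7 catalytic is a bacterial expression plasmid built on the pET28a-LIC backbone, a ligation-independent-cloning derivative of pET28a, and is designed to produce a mutant form of the human USP7 (HAUSP) catalytic domain in E. coli. It replicates from a pBR322-type ColE1 origin accompanied by the bom region and the rop gene. Rop restrains copy number, which fits the catalogue's low-copy designation. Selection is by kanamycin through the aminoglycoside phosphotransferase gene. An f1 phage origin is also present, and the short tetracycline-resistance fragments flagged by the annotation are non-functional remnants of the pBR322 lineage.

The payload is a 1,062 bp synthetic insert encoding residues 207–560 of the deubiquitinase USP7 and carrying the G392A substitution, which the depositor describes as a Hao-Fountain syndrome patient mutation. Transcription is driven by a T7 promoter followed by a lac operator, with a T7 gene 10 ribosome binding site upstream and a T7 terminator downstream. The plasmid-borne lacI gene supplies repressor, so expression is held off until it is induced with IPTG in a host that provides T7 RNA polymerase. The protein carries an N-terminal 6His tag that the record describes as cleavable, though it does not name the protease. The annotation also detects a His-tag fragment and a short T7 gene 10-derived fragment downstream of the insert. These are probably vector sequence, and the record does not say whether they are translated.

The construct is suited to purifying recombinant mutant catalytic domain by metal-affinity methods. The associated work on pathogenic USP7 variants examines the enzyme's activity, stability and allosteric modulation.
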