Features (pLannotate 1.2.2; 20 found; start..end, strand, type, name):
      1..589     +  rep_origin     ori: high-copy-number ColE1/pMB1/pBR322/pUC origin of replication
    775..914     -  misc_feature   bom: basis of mobility region from pBR322
   1016..1207    -  CDS            rop: Rop protein, which maintains plasmids at low copy number; rop
   1224..1604    +  CDS            YPB1_ECOLX: Protein predicted: Swiss-Prot protein existence level 4. From Escherichia coli.
   1676..1967    -  CDS            TcR (fragment): tetracycline efflux protein; tet; confers resistance to tetracycline
   1982..2003    -  protein_bind   CAP binding site: CAP binding activates transcription in the presence of cAMP. E. coli catabolite activator protein
   2016..3098    -  CDS            lacI: lac repressor; lacI; The lac repressor binds to the lac operator to inhibit transcription in E. coli. This inhibition can be relieved by adding lactose or isopropyl-β-D-thiogalactopyranoside (IPTG).
   3099..3176    -  promoter       lacI promoter: lacI
   3184..3463    -  CDS            TcR (fragment): tetracycline efflux protein; tet; confers resistance to tetracycline
   3485..3503    +  promoter       T7 promoter: promoter for bacteriophage T7 RNA polymerase
   3504..3528    +  protein_bind   lac operator: The lac repressor binds to the lac operator to inhibit transcription in E. coli. This inhibition can be relieved by adding lactose or isopropyl-β-D-thiogalactopyranoside (IPTG). lac repressor encoded by lacI
   3543..3565    +  RBS            RBS: efficient ribosome binding site from bacteriophage T7 gene 10 (Olins and Rangwala, 1989)
   3584..3600    +  CDS            capTEV™ (fragment): composite tag for in vivo biotinylation, TEV protease cleavage, and 6xHis tagging
   3626..4687    +  CDS            USP7 (fragment): UBP7_HUMAN - Also known as HAUSP. Experimental evidence at protein level: Swiss-Prot protein existence level 1. (Microbial infection) Contributes to the overall stabilization and trans-activation capability of the herpesvirus 1 trans-acting transcriptional protein ICP0/VMW110 during HSV-1 infection. From Homo sapiens (Human).
   4717..4734    +  CDS            9xHis (fragment): 9xHis affinity tag
   4744..4793    +  CDS            SET1 (fragment): solubility-enhancement tag derived from T7 phage gene 10B
   4801..4848    +  terminator     T7 terminator: transcription terminator for bacteriophage T7 RNA polymerase
   4885..5313    +  rep_origin     f1 ori (sequence partly withheld): f1 bacteriophage origin of replication; arrow indicates direction of (+) strand synthesis
   5366..5423    +  promoter       AmpR promoter (fragment): bla
   5432..6247    -  CDS            KanR: aminoglycoside phosphotransferase; aph(3')-Ia; confers resistance to kanamycin in bacteria or G418 (Geneticin®) in eukaryotes
>Addgene plasmid #227204 | G392A USP7 catalytic | addgene full sequence | sequence record 449529 | Addgene NGS Result
TTGAGATCCTTTTTTTCTGCGCGTAATCTGCTGCTTGCAAACAAAAAAACCACCGCTACCAGCGGTGGTT
TGTTTGCCGGATCAAGAGCTACCAACTCTTTTTCCGAAGGTAACTGGCTTCAGCAGAGCGCAGATACCAA
ATACTGTCCTTCTAGTGTAGCCGTAGTTAGGCCACCACTTCAAGAACTCTGTAGCACCGCCTACATACCT
CGCTCTGCTAATCCTGTTACCAGTGGCTGCTGCCAGTGGCGATAAGTCGTGTCTTACCGGGTTGGACTCA
AGACGATAGTTACCGGATAAGGCGCAGCGGTCGGGCTGAACGGGGGGTTCGTGCACACAGCCCAGCTTGG
AGCGAACGACCTACACCGAACTGAGATACCTACAGCGTGAGCTATGAGAAAGCGCCACGCTTCCCGAAGG
GAGAAAGGCGGACAGGTATCCGGTAAGCGGCAGGGTCGGAACAGGAGAGCGCACGAGGGAGCTTCCAGGG
GGAAACGCCTGGTATCTTTATAGTCCTGTCGGGTTTCGCCACCTCTGACTTGAGCGTCGATTTTTGTGAT
GCTCGTCAGGGGGGCGGAGCCTATGGAAAAACGCCAGCAACGCGGCCTTTTTACGGTTCCTGGCCTTTTG
CTGGCCTTTTGCTCACATGTTCTTTCCTGCGTTATCCCCTGATTCTGTGGATAACCGTATTACCGCCTTT
GAGTGAGCTGATACCGCTCGCCGCAGCCGAACGACCGAGCGCAGCGAGTCAGTGAGCGAGGAAGCGGAAG
AGCGCCTGATGCGGTATTTTCTCCTTACGCATCTGTGCGGTATTTCACACCGCAATGGTGCACTCTCAGT
ACAATCTGCTCTGATGCCGCATAGTTAAGCCAGTATACACTCCGCTATCGCTACGTGACTGGGTCATGGC
TGCGCCCCGACACCCGCCAACACCCGCTGACGCGCCCTGACGGGCTTGTCTGCTCCCGGCATCCGCTTAC
AGACAAGCTGTGACCGTCTCCGGGAGCTGCATGTGTCAGAGGTTTTCACCGTCATCACCGAAACGCGCGA
GGCAGCTGCGGTAAAGCTCATCAGCGTGGTCGTGAAGCGATTCACAGATGTCTGCCTGTTCATCCGCGTC
CAGCTCGTTGAGTTTCTCCAGAAGCGTTAATGTCTGGCTTCTGATAAAGCGGGCCATGTTAAGGGCGGTT
TTTTCCTGTTTGGTCACTGATGCCTCCGTGTAAGGGGGATTTCTGTTCATGGGGGTAATGATACCGATGA
AACGAGAGAGGATGCTCACGATACGGGTTACTGATGATGAACATGCCCGGTTACTGGAACGTTGTGAGGG
TAAACAACTGGCGGTATGGATGCGGCGGGACCAGAGAAAAATCACTCAGGGTCAATGCCAGCGCTTCGTT
AATACAGATGTAGGTGTTCCACAGGGTAGCCAGCAGCATCCTGCGATGCAGATCCGGAACATAATGGTGC
AGGGCGCTGACTTCCGCGTTTCCAGACTTTACGAAACACGGAAACCGAAGACCATTCATGTTGTTGCTCA
GGTCGCAGACGTTTTGCAGCAGCAGTCGCTTCACGTTCGCTCGCGTATCGGTGATTCATTCTGCTAACCA
GTAAGGCAACCCCGCCAGCCTAGCCGGGTCCTCAACGACAGGAGCACGATCATGCGCACCCGTGGGGCCG
CCATGCCGGCGATAATGGCCTGCTTCTCGCCGAAACGTTTGGTGGCGGGACCAGTGACGAAGGCTTGAGC
GAGGGCGTGCAAGATTCCGAATACCGCAAGCGACAGGCCGATCATCGTCGCGCTCCAGCGAAAGCGGTCC
TCGCCGAAAATGACCCAGAGCGCTGCCGGCACCTGTCCTACGAGTTGCATGATAAAGAAGACAGTCATAA
GTGCGGCGACGATAGTCATGCCCCGCGCCCACCGGAAGGAGCTGACTGGGTTGAAGGCTCTCAAGGGCAT
CGGTCGAGATCCCGGTGCCTAATGAGTGAGCTAACTTACATTAATTGCGTTGCGCTCACTGCCCGCTTTC
CAGTCGGGAAACCTGTCGTGCCAGCTGCATTAATGAATCGGCCAACGCGCGGGGAGAGGCGGTTTGCGTA
TTGGGCGCCAGGGTGGTTTTTCTTTTCACCAGTGAGACGGGCAACAGCTGATTGCCCTTCACCGCCTGGC
CCTGAGAGAGTTGCAGCAAGCGGTCCACGCTGGTTTGCCCCAGCAGGCGAAAATCCTGTTTGATGGTGGT
TAACGGCGGGATATAACATGAGCTGTCTTCGGTATCGTCGTATCCCACTACCGAGATATCCGCACCAACG
CGCAGCCCGGACTCGGTAATGGCGCGCATTGCGCCCAGCGCCATCTGATCGTTGGCAACCAGCATCGCAG
TGGGAACGATGCCCTCATTCAGCATTTGCATGGTTTGTTGAAAACCGGACATGGCACTCCAGTCGCCTTC
CCGTTCCGCTATCGGCTGAATTTGATTGCGAGTGAGATATTTATGCCAGCCAGCCAGACGCAGACGCGCC
GAGACAGAACTTAATGGGCCCGCTAACAGCGCGATTTGCTGGTGACCCAATGCGACCAGATGCTCCACGC
CCAGTCGCGTACCGTCTTCATGGGAGAAAATAATACTGTTGATGGGTGTCTGGTCAGAGACATCAAGAAA
TAACGCCGGAACATTAGTGCAGGCAGCTTCCACAGCAATGGCATCCTGGTCATCCAGCGGATAGTTAATG
ATCAGCCCACTGACGCGTTGCGCGAGAAGATTGTGCACCGCCGCTTTACAGGCTTCGACGCCGCTTCGTT
CTACCATCGACACCACCACGCTGGCACCCAGTTGATCGGCGCGAGATTTAATCGCCGCGACAATTTGCGA
CGGCGCGTGCAGGGCCAGACTGGAGGTGGCAACGCCAATCAGCAACGACTGTTTGCCCGCCAGTTGTTGT
GCCACGCGGTTGGGAATGTAATTCAGCTCCGCCATCGCCGCTTCCACTTTTTCCCGCGTTTTCGCAGAAA
CGTGGCTGGCCTGGTTCACCACGCGGGAAACGGTCTGATAAGAGACACCGGCATACTCTGCGACATCGTA
TAACGTTACTGGTTTCACATTCACCACCCTGAATTGACTCTCTTCCGGGCGCTATCATGCCATACCGCGA
AAGGTTTTGCGCCATTCGATGGTGTCCGGGATCTCGACGCTCTCCCTTATGCGACTCCTGCATTAGGAAG
CAGCCCAGTAGTAGGTTGAGGCCGTTGAGCACCGCCGCCGCAAGGAATGGTGCATGCAAGGAGATGGCGC
CCAACAGTCCCCCGGCCACGGGGCCTGCCACCATACCCACGCCGAAACAAGCGCTCATGAGCCCGAAGTG
GCGAGCCCGATCTTCCCCATCGGTGATGTCGGCGATATAGGCGCCAGCAACCGCACCTGTGGCGCCGGTG
ATGCCGGCCACGATGCGTCCGGCGTAGAGGATCGAGATCTCGATCCCGCGAAATTAATACGACTCACTAT
AGGGGAATTGTGAGCGGATAACAATTCCCCTCTAGAAATAATTTTGTTTAACTTTAAGAAGGAGATATAC
CATGGGCAGCAGCCATCATCATCATCATCACAGCAGCGGCCTGGTTCCGCGTGGTAGTAAGAAGCACACA
GGCTACGTCGGCTTAAAGAATCAGGGAGCGACTTGTTACATGAACAGCCTGCTACAGACGTTATTTTTCA
CGAATCAGCTACGAAAGGCTGTGTACATGATGCCAACCGAGGGGGATGATTCGTCTAAAAGCGTCCCTTT
AGCATTACAAAGAGTGTTCTATGAATTACAGCATAGTGATAAACCTGTAGGAACAAAAAAGTTAACAAAG
TCATTTGGGTGGGAAACTTTAGATAGCTTCATGCAACATGATGTTCAGGAGCTTTGTCGAGTGTTGCTCG
ATAATGTGGAAAATAAGATGAAAGGCACCTGTGTAGAGGGCACCATACCCAAATTATTCCGCGGCAAAAT
GGTGTCCTATATCCAGTGTAAAGAAGTAGACTATCGGTCTGATAGAAGAGAAGATTATTATGATATCCAG
CTAAGTATCAAAGGAAAGAAAAATATATTTGAATCATTTGTGGATTATGTGGCAGTAGAACAGCTCGATG
GGGACAATAAATACGACGCTGGGGAACATGGCTTACAGGAAGCAGAGAAAGCTGTGAAATTCCTAACATT
GCCACCAGTGTTACATCTACAACTGATGAGATTTATGTATGACCCTCAGACGGACCAAAATATCAAGATC
AATGATAGGTTTGAATTCCCAGAGCAGTTACCACTTGATGAATTTTTGCAAAAAACAGATCCTAAGGACC
CTGCAAATTATATTCTTCATGCAGTCCTGGTTCATAGTGGAGATAATCATGGTGGACATTATGTGGTTTA
TCTAAACCCCAAAGGGGATGGCAAATGGTGTAAATTTGATGACGACGTGGTGTCAAGGTGTACTAAAGAG
GAAGCAATTGAGCACAATTATGGGGGTCACGATGACGACCTGTCTGTTCGACACTGCACTAATGCTTACA
TGTTAGTCTACATCAGGGAATCAAAACTGAGTGAAGTTTTACAGGCGGTCACCGACCATGATATTCCTCA
GCAGTTGGTGGAGCGATTACAAGAAGAGAAAAGGATCGAGGCTCAGAAGCGGAAGGAGCGGCAGGAATGA
TGACGAAGCTTGCGGCCGCACTCGAGCACCACCACCACCACCACTGAGATCCGGCTGCTAACAAAGCCCG
AAAGGAAGCTGAGTTGGCTGCTGCCACCGCTGAGCAATAACTAGCATAACCCCTTGGGGCCTCTAAACGG
GTCTTGAGGGGTTTTTTGCTGAAAGGAGGAACTATATCCGGATTGGCGAATGGG
[124 nt withheld, positions 4885-5008]
C
[91 nt withheld, positions 5010-5100]
A
[49 nt withheld, positions 5102-5150]
CCTTTGACGTTGGAGTCCACGTTCTTT
[37 nt withheld, positions 5178-5214]
ACCCTATCTCGGTCTATTCTTTTGATTTATAAGGGATTTTGCCGATTTCGGCCTATTGGTTAAAAAATGA
GCTGATTTAACAAAAATTTAACGCGAATTTTAACAAAATATTAACGCTTACAATTTAGGTGGCACTTTTC
GGGGAAATGTGCGCGGAACCCCTATTTGTTTATTTTTCTAAATACATTCAAATATGTATCCGCTCATGAA
TTAATTCTTAGAAAAACTCATCGAGCATCAAATGAAACTGCAATTTATTCATATCAGGATTATCAATACC
ATATTTTTGAAAAAGCCGTTTCTGTAATGAAGGAGAAAACTCACCGAGGCAGTTCCATAGGATGGCAAGA
TCCTGGTATCGGTCTGCGATTCCGACTCGTCCAACATCAATACAACCTATTAATTTCCCCTCGTCAAAAA
TAAGGTTATCAAGTGAGAAATCACCATGAGTGACGACTGAATCCGGTGAGAATGGCAAAAGTTTATGCAT
TTCTTTCCAGACTTGTTCAACAGGCCAGCCATTACGCTCGTCATCAAAATCACTCGCATCAACCAAACCG
TTATTCATTCGTGATTGCGCCTGAGCGAGACGAAATACGCGATCGCTGTTAAAAGGACAATTACAAACAG
GAATCGAATGCAACCGGCGCAGGAACACTGCCAGCGCATCAACAATATTTTCACCTGAATCAGGATATTC
TTCTAATACCTGGAATGCTGTTTTCCCGGGGATCGCAGTGGTGAGTAACCATGCATCATCAGGAGTACGG
ATAAAATGCTTGATGGTCGGAAGAGGCATAAATTCCGTCAGCCAGTTTAGTCTGACCATCTCATCTGTAA
CATCATTGGCAACGCTACCTTTGCCATGTTTCAGAAACAACTCTGGCGCATCGGGCTTCCCATACAATCG
ATAGATTGTCGCACCTGATTGCCCGACATTATCGCGAGCCCATTTATACCCATATAAATCAGCATCCATG
TTGGAATTTAATCGCGGCCTAGAGCAAGACGTTTCCCGTTGAATATGGCTCATAACACCCCTTGTATTAC
TGTTTATGTAAGCAGACAGTTTTATTGTTCATGACCAAAATCCCTTAACGTGAGTTTTCGTTCCACTGAG
CGTCAGACCCCGTAGAAAAGATCAAAGGATCTTC
